Addgene plasmid #60331: UASGAL-CU1-Pleum
Purpose: Contains a promoter comprised of derivatives from native promoters galactose, cyc and leucine.
Depositing lab: Hal Alper. Depositing organization: University of Texas at Austin. Publication: Controlling promoter strength and regulation in Saccharomyces cerevisiae using synthetic hybrid promoters. Blazeck J, Garg R, Reed B, Alper HS. Biotechnol Bioeng. 2012 Nov;109(11):2884-95. doi: 10.1002/bit.24552. Epub 2012 May 17. PubMed 22565375.
Backbone
  Vector backbone: p416
  Backbone size w/o insert (bp): 6000
  Vector type: Yeast Expression, Synthetic Biology ; Yeast synthetic hybrid promoter construct
Growth in bacteria
  Bacterial resistance: Ampicillin, 100 μg/mL
  Growth temperature: 37°C
  Growth strain: DH10B
  Copy number: High Copy
Gene/Insert
  Gene/Insert name: promoter
  Cloning method: Restriction Enzyme; 5′ cloning site hindIII (not destroyed); 3′ cloning site xbaI (not destroyed)
  Sequencing primers: 5′ agt; 3′ agt
Terms and licenses: Academic/Nonprofit Terms; Industry Terms: Not Available to Industry
How to cite: UASGAL-CU1-Pleum was a gift from Hal Alper (Addgene plasmid # 60331 ; http://n2t.net/addgene:60331 ; RRID:Addgene_60331)
