[The description below was written by a language model from this plasmid's Addgene catalogue record and pLannotate feature annotations shown in this document.]
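Description:
UASGAL-CU1-Pleum is a yeast–E. coli shuttle plasmid built on the p416 backbone, a centromeric vector for Saccharomyces cerevisiae, and carries a synthetic hybrid promoter driving a fluorescent reporter. In bacteria it is propagated at high copy from a ColE1/pUC-type origin with ampicillin selection (AmpR, β-lactamase). In yeast it is maintained through a CEN6/ARS element, which normally keeps the plasmid at low, stable copy number, and is selected by the URA3 auxotrophic marker under its own promoter. URA3 can also be counterselected with 5-fluoroorotic acid. An f1 origin, flanking T3 and T7 promoters and lac/lacZα remnants are pBluescript-derived backbone features. The short RSF ori, lacI, bom and rop fragments in the annotation are most likely partial matches rather than functional parts.

The payload is the hybrid promoter, cloned between HindIII and XbaI sites. The catalogue entry describes it as assembled from derivatives of the native galactose, cyc and leucine promoters. The feature table identifies a GAL1 promoter fragment, presumably supplying the Gal4-responsive upstream activating sequence, followed after an unannotated gap by a fragment of the LEU2 promoter that would act as the core element. The gap may hold the cyc-derived "CU1" component, but it is not annotated, so this cannot be confirmed from the record. Immediately downstream lie the yeast-codon-optimised yeGFP coding sequence and the CYC1 terminator, so fluorescence reports promoter output. The construct belongs to work on tuning promoter strength and regulation in S. cerevisiae with synthetic hybrid promoters, and it is suited to measuring the strength and galactose responsiveness of this particular promoter design.
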