Features (pLannotate 1.2.2; 23 found; start..end, strand, type, name):
     30..163     +  rep_origin     RSF ori (fragment): Plasmids containing the RSF 1030 origin of replication can be propagated in E. coli cells that contain additional plasmids with compatible origins.
    165..257     +  CDS            lacI (fragment): lac repressor; lacI; The lac repressor binds to the lac operator to inhibit transcription in E. coli. This inhibition can be relieved by adding lactose or isopropyl-β-D-thiogalactopyranoside (IPTG).
    270..291     +  protein_bind   CAP binding site: CAP binding activates transcription in the presence of cAMP. E. coli catabolite activator protein
    306..336     +  promoter       lac promoter: promoter for the E. coli lac operon
    344..360     +  protein_bind   lac operator: The lac repressor binds to the lac operator to inhibit transcription in E. coli. This inhibition can be relieved by adding lactose or isopropyl-β-D-thiogalactopyranoside (IPTG). lac repressor encoded by lacI
    405..423     +  promoter       T3 promoter: promoter for bacteriophage T3 RNA polymerase
    475..780     +  promoter       GAL1 promoter (fragment): S. cerevisiae GAL1; inducible promoter, regulated by Gal4
    913..1037    +  promoter       LEU2 promoter (fragment): S. cerevisiae LEU2
   1047..1763    +  CDS            yeGFP: yeast-enhanced green fluorescent protein codons optimized for translation in S. cerevisiae and C. albicans
   1764..1784    +  misc_feature   MCS (fragment): pBluescript multiple cloning site
   1785..2019    +  terminator     CYC1 terminator (fragment): S. cerevisiae CYC1; transcription terminator for CYC1
   2034..2052    -  promoter       T7 promoter: promoter for bacteriophage T7 RNA polymerase
   2060..2215    +  CDS            lacZα (fragment): LacZα fragment of β-galactosidase; lacZ fragment
   2223..2678    +  rep_origin     f1 ori (sequence partly withheld): f1 bacteriophage origin of replication; arrow indicates direction of (+) strand synthesis
   2679..2730    -  misc_feature   bom (fragment): basis of mobility region from pBR322
   2809..3612    -  CDS            URA3: orotidine-5'-phosphate decarboxylase, required for uracil biosynthesis; S. cerevisiae URA3; yeast auxotrophic marker, counterselectable with 5-fluoroorotic acid (5-FOA)
   3613..3828    -  promoter       URA3 promoter: S. cerevisiae URA3
   3843..3892    -  misc_feature   bom (fragment): basis of mobility region from pBR322
   3994..4028    -  CDS            rop (fragment): Rop protein, which maintains plasmids at low copy number; rop
   4099..4602    -  misc_feature   CEN/ARS: S. cerevisiae CEN6 centromere fused to an autonomously replicating sequence
   4639..4743    +  promoter       AmpR promoter: bla
   4744..5604    +  CDS            AmpR: β-lactamase; bla; confers resistance to ampicillin, carbenicillin, and related antibiotics
   5775..6363    +  rep_origin     ori: high-copy-number ColE1/pMB1/pBR322/pUC origin of replication
>Addgene plasmid #60331 | UASGAL-CU1-Pleum | depositor full sequence | sequence record 96607 | UASGAL-CU1-Pleum sequence 6381 bps
TTTTTACGGTTCCTGGCCTTTTGCTGGCCTTTTGCTCACATGTTCTTTCCTGCGTTATCCCCTGATTCTG
TGGATAACCGTATTACCGCCTTTGAGTGAGCTGATACCGCTCGCCGCAGCCGAACGACCGAGCGCAGCGA
GTCAGTGAGCGAGGAAGCGGAAGAGCGCCCAATACGCAAACCGCCTCTCCCCGCGCGTTGGCCGATTCAT
TAATGCAGCTGGCACGACAGGTTTCCCGACTGGAAAGCGGGCAGTGAGCGCAACGCAATTAATGTGAGTT
ACCTCACTCATTAGGCACCCCAGGCTTTACACTTTATGCTTCCGGCTCCTATGTTGTGTGGAATTGTGAG
CGGATAACAATTTCACACAGGAAACAGCTATGACCATGATTACGCCAAGCGCGCAATTAACCCTCACTAA
AGGGAACAAAAGCTGGAGCTCCGGGATCCTTGGCGCGCCCCTTAATTAATAGTACGGATTAGAAGCCGCC
GAGCGGGCGACAGCCCTCCGACGGAAGACTCTCCTCCGTGCGTCCTCGTCTTCACCGGTCGCGTTCCTGA
AACGCAGATGTGCCTCGCGCCGCACTGCTCCGAACAATAAAGATTCTACAATACTAGCTTTTATGGTTAT
GAAGAGGAAAAATTGGCAGTAACCTGGCCCCACAAACCTTCAAATTAACGAATCAAATTAACAACCATAG
GATGATAATGCGATTAGTTTTTTAGCCTTATTTCTGGGGTAATTAATCAGCGAAGCGATGATTTTTGATC
TATTAACAGAAGCTTATTTGGCGAGCGTTGGTTGGTGGATCAAGCCCACGCGTAGGCAATCCTCGAGCAG
ATCCGCCAGGCGTGTATATATAGCGTGGATGGCCAGGCAACTTTAGTGCTGACACATACAGGCAGTTTAA
ACCAATATTATTTAAGGACCTATTGTTTTTTCCAATAGGTGGTTAGCAATCGTCTTACTTTCTAACTTTT
CTTACCTTTTACATTTCAGCAATATATATATATATATTTCAAGGATATACCATTCTATCTAGAAAAATGT
CTAAAGGTGAAGAATTATTCACTGGTGTTGTCCCAATTTTGGTTGAATTAGATGGTGATGTTAATGGTCA
CAAATTTTCTGTCTCCGGTGAAGGTGAAGGTGATGCTACTTACGGTAAATTGACCTTAAAATTTATTTGT
ACTACTGGTAAATTGCCAGTTCCATGGCCAACCTTAGTCACTACTTTAGGTTATGGTTTGATGTGTTTTG
CTAGATACCCAGATCATATGAAACAACATGACTTTTTCAAGTCTGCCATGCCAGAAGGTTATGTTCAAGA
AAGAACTATTTTTTTCAAAGATGACGGTAACTACAAGACCAGAGCTGAAGTCAAGTTTGAAGGTGATACC
TTAGTTAATAGAATCGAATTAAAAGGTATTGATTTTAAAGAAGATGGTAACATTTTAGGTCACAAATTGG
AATACAACTATAACTCTCACAATGTTTACATCATGGCTGACAAACAAAAGAATGGTATCAAAGTTAACTT
CAAAATTAGACACAACATTGAAGATGGTTCTGTTCAATTAGCTGACCATTATCAACAAAATACTCCAATT
GGTGATGGTCCAGTCTTGTTACCAGACAACCATTACTTATCCTATCAATCTGCCTTATCCAAAGATCCAA
ACGAAAAGAGAGACCACATGGTCTTGTTAGAATTTGTTACTGCTGCTGGTATTACCCATGGTATGGATGA
ATTGTACAAATAAATCGATACCGTCGACCTCGAGTCATGTAATTAGTTATGTCACGCTTACATTCACGCC
CTCCTCCCACATCCGCTCTAACCGAAAAGGAAGGAGTTAGACAACCTGAAGTCTAGGTCCCTATTTATTT
TTTTTAATAGTTATGTTAGTATTAAGAACGTTATTTATATTTCAAATTTTTCTTTTTTTTCTGTACAAAC
GCGTGTACGCATGTAACATTATACTGAAAACCTTGCTTGAGAAGGTTTTGGGACGCTCGGGTACCCAATT
CGCCCTATAGTGAGTCGTATTACGCGCGCTCACTGGCCGTCGTTTTACAACGTCGTGACTGGGAAAACCC
TGGCGTTACCCAACTTAATCGCCTTGCAGCACATCCCCCTTTCGCCAGCTGGCGTAATAGCGAAGAGGCC
CGCACCGATCGCCCTTCCCAACAGTTGCGCAGCCTGAATGGCGAATGGCGCG
[124 nt withheld, positions 2223-2346]
C
[91 nt withheld, positions 2348-2438]
A
[49 nt withheld, positions 2440-2488]
CCTTTGACGTTGGAGTCCACGTTCTTT
[37 nt withheld, positions 2516-2552]
ACCCTATCTCGGTCTATTCTTTTGATTTATAAGGGATTTTGCCGATTTCGGCCTATTGGTTAAAAAATGA
GCTGATTTAACAAAAATTTAACGCGAATTTTAACAAAATATTAACGTTTACAATTTCCTGATGCGGTATT
TTCTCCTTACGCATCTGTGCGGTATTTCACACCGCATAGGGTAATAACTGATATAATTAAATTGAAGCTC
TAATTTGTGAGTTTAGTATACATGCATTTACTTATAATACAGTTTTTTAGTTTTGCTGGCCGCATCTTCT
CAAATATGCTTCCCAGCCTGCTTTTCTGTAACGTTCACCCTCTACCTTAGCATCCCTTCCCTTTGCAAAT
AGTCCTCTTCCAACAATAATAATGTCAGATCCTGTAGAGACCACATCATCCACGGTTCTATACTGTTGAC
CCAATGCGTCTCCCTTGTCATCTAAACCCACACCGGGTGTCATAATCAACCAATCGTAACCTTCATCTCT
TCCACCCATGTCTCTTTGAGCAATAAAGCCGATAACAAAATCTTTGTCGCTCTTCGCAATGTCAACAGTA
CCCTTAGTATATTCTCCAGTAGATAGGGAGCCCTTGCATGACAATTCTGCTAACATCAAAAGGCCTCTAG
GTTCCTTTGTTACTTCTTCTGCCGCCTGCTTCAAACCGCTAACAATACCTGGGCCCACCACACCGTGTGC
ATTCGTAATGTCTGCCCATTCTGCTATTCTGTATACACCCGCAGAGTACTGCAATTTGACTGTATTACCA
ATGTCAGCAAATTTTCTGTCTTCGAAGAGTAAAAAATTGTACTTGGCGGATAATGCCTTTAGCGGCTTAA
CTGTGCCCTCCATGGAAAAATCAGTCAAGATATCCACATGTGTTTTTAGTAAACAAATTTTGGGACCTAA
TGCTTCAACTAACTCCAGTAATTCCTTGGTGGTACGAACATCCAATGAAGCACACAAGTTTGTTTGCTTT
TCGTGCATGATATTAAATAGCTTGGCAGCAACAGGACTAGGATGAGTAGCAGCACGTTCCTTATATGTAG
CTTTCGACATGATTTATCTTCGTTTCCTGCAGGTTTTTGTTCTGTGCAGTTGGGTTAAGAATACTGGGCA
ATTTCATGTTTCTTCAACACTACATATGCGTATATATACCAATCTAAGTCTGTGCTCCTTCCTTCGTTCT
TCCTTCTGTTCGGAGATTACCGAATCAAAAAAATTTCAAAGAAACCGAAATCAAAAAAAAGAATAAAAAA
AAAATGATGAATTGAATTGAAAAGCTGTGGTATGGTGCACTCTCAGTACAATCTGCTCTGATGCCGCATA
GTTAAGCCAGCCCCGACACCCGCCAACACCCGCTGACGCGCCCTGACGGGCTTGTCTGCTCCCGGCATCC
GCTTACAGACAAGCTGTGACCGTCTCCGGGAGCTGCATGTGTCAGAGGTTTTCACCGTCATCACCGAAAC
GCGCGAAGACGAAAGGGCCTCGTGATACGCCTATTTTTATAGGTTAATGTCATGATAATAATGGTTTCTT
AGGACGGATCGCTTGCCTGTAACTTACACGCGCCTCGTATCTTTTAATGATGGAATAATTTGGGAATTTA
CTCTGTGTTTATTTATTTTTATGTTTTGTATTTGGATTTTAGAAAGTAAATAAAGAAGGTAGAAGAGTTA
CGGAATGAAGAAAAAAAAATAAACAAAGGTTTAAAAAATTTCAACAAAAAGCGTACTTTACATATATATT
TATTAGACAAGAAAAGCAGATTAAATAGATATACATTCGATTAACGATAAGTAAAATGTAAAATCACAGG
ATTTTCGTGTGTGGTCTTCTACACAGACAAGATGAAACAATTCGGCATTAATACCTGAGAGCAGGAAGAG
CAAGATAAAAGGTAGTATTTGTTGGCGATCCCCCTAGAGTCTTTTACATCTTCGGAAAACAAAAACTATT
TTTTCTTTAATTTCTTTTTTTACTTTCTATTTTTAATTTATATATTTATATTAAAAAATTTAAATTATAA
TTATTTTTATAGCACGTGATGAAAAGGACCCAGGTGGCACTTTTCGGGGAAATGTGCGCGGAACCCCTAT
TTGTTTATTTTTCTAAATACATTCAAATATGTATCCGCTCATGAGACAATAACCCTGATAAATGCTTCAA
TAATATTGAAAAAGGAAGAGTATGAGTATTCAACATTTCCGTGTCGCCCTTATTCCCTTTTTTGCGGCAT
TTTGCCTTCCTGTTTTTGCTCACCCAGAAACGCTGGTGAAAGTAAAAGATGCTGAAGATCAGTTGGGTGC
ACGAGTGGGTTACATCGAACTGGATCTCAACAGCGGTAAGATCCTTGAGAGTTTTCGCCCCGAAGAACGT
TTTCCAATGATGAGCACTTTTAAAGTTCTGCTATGTGGCGCGGTATTATCCCGTATTGACGCCGGGCAAG
AGCAACTCGGTCGCCGCATACACTATTCTCAGAATGACTTGGTTGAGTACTCACCAGTCACAGAAAAGCA
TCTTACGGATGGCATGACAGTAAGAGAATTATGCAGTGCTGCCATAACCATGAGTGATAACACTGCGGCC
AACTTACTTCTGACAACGATCGGAGGACCGAAGGAGCTAACCGCTTTTTTGCACAACATGGGGGATCATG
TAACTCGCCTTGATCGTTGGGAACCGGAGCTGAATGAAGCCATACCAAACGACGAGCGTGACACCACGAT
GCCTGTAGCAATGGCAACAACGTTGCGCAAACTATTAACTGGCGAACTACTTACTCTAGCTTCCCGGCAA
CAATTAATAGACTGGATGGAGGCGGATAAAGTTGCAGGACCACTTCTGCGCTCGGCCCTTCCGGCTGGCT
GGTTTATTGCTGATAAATCTGGAGCCGGTGAGCGTGGGTCTCGCGGTATCATTGCAGCACTGGGGCCAGA
TGGTAAGCCCTCCCGTATCGTAGTTATCTACACGACGGGGAGTCAGGCAACTATGGATGAACGAAATAGA
CAGATCGCTGAGATAGGTGCCTCACTGATTAAGCATTGGTAACTGTCAGACCAAGTTTACTCATATATAC
TTTAGATTGATTTAAAACTTCATTTTTAATTTAAAAGGATCTAGGTGAAGATCCTTTTTGATAATCTCAT
GACCAAAATCCCTTAACGTGAGTTTTCGTTCCACTGAGCGTCAGACCCCGTAGAAAAGATCAAAGGATCT
TCTTGAGATCCTTTTTTTCTGCGCGTAATCTGCTGCTTGCAAACAAAAAAACCACCGCTACCAGCGGTGG
TTTGTTTGCCGGATCAAGAGCTACCAACTCTTTTTCCGAAGGTAACTGGCTTCAGCAGAGCGCAGATACC
AAATACTGTCCTTCTAGTGTAGCCGTAGTTAGGCCACCACTTCAAGAACTCTGTAGCACCGCCTACATAC
CTCGCTCTGCTAATCCTGTTACCAGTGGCTGCTGCCAGTGGCGATAAGTCGTGTCTTACCGGGTTGGACT
CAAGACGATAGTTACCGGATAAGGCGCAGCGGTCGGGCTGAACGGGGGGTTCGTGCACACAGCCCAGCTT
GGAGCGAACGACCTACACCGAACTGAGATACCTACAGCGTGAGCTATGAGAAAGCGCCACGCTTCCCGAA
GGGAGAAAGGCGGACAGGTATCCGGTAAGCGGCAGGGTCGGAACAGGAGAGCGCACGAGGGAGCTTCCAG
GGGGAAACGCCTGGTATCTTTATAGTCCTGTCGGGTTTCGCCACCTCTGACTTGAGCGTCGATTTTTGTG
ATGCTCGTCAGGGGGGCGGAGCCTATGGAAAAACGCCAGCAACGCGGCC
