>Addgene plasmid #60331 | UASGAL-CU1-Pleum | addgene partial sequence | sequence record 99516 | T3 5'-GCAATTAACCCTCACTAAAGG-3'
CCTTAATTAATAGTACGGATTAGAAGCCGCCGAGCGGGCGACAGCCCTCCGACGGAAGACTCTCCTCCGT
GCGTCCTCGTCTTCACCGGTCGCGTTCCTGAAACGCAGATGTGCCTCGCGCCGCACTGCTCCGAACAATA
AAGATTCTACAATACTAGCTTTTATGGTTATGAAGAGGAAAAATTGGCAGTAACCTGGCCCCACAAACCT
TCAAATTAACGAATCAAATTAACAACCATAGGATGATAATGCGATTAGTTTTTTAGCCTTATTTCTGGGG
TAATTAATCAGCGAAGCGATGATTTTTGATCTATTAACAGAAGCTTATTTGGCGAGCGTTGGTTGGTGGA
TCAAGCCCACGCGTAGGCAATCCTCGAGCAGATCCGCCAGGCGTGTATATATAGCGTGGATGGCCAGGCA
ACTTTAGTGCTGACACATACAGGCAGTTTAAACCAATATTATTTAAGGACCTATTGTTTTTTCCAATAGG
TGGTTAGCAATCGTCTTACTTTCTAACTTTTCTTACCTTTTACATTTCAGCAATATATATATATATATTT
CAAGGATATACCATTCTATCTAGAAAAATGTCTAAAGGTGAAGAATTATTCACTGGTGTTGTCCCAATTT
TGGTTGAATTAGATGGTGATGTTAATGGTCACAAATTTTCTGTCTCCGGTGAAGGTGAAGGTGATGCTAC
T
