>Addgene plasmid #60331 | UASGAL-CU1-Pleum | addgene partial sequence | sequence record 99534 | yGFP-R 5'-GCATCACCTTCACCTTCACC-3'
CACCATCTAATTCAACCAAAATTGGGACAACACCAGTGAATAATTCTTCACCTTTAGACATTTTTCTAGA
TAGAATGGTATATCCTTGAAATATATATATATATATTGCTGAAATGTAAAAGGTAAGAAAAGTTAGAAAG
TAAGACGATTGCTAACCACCTATTGGAAAAAACAATAGGTCCTTAAATAATATTGGTTTAAACTGCCTGT
ATGTGTCAGCACTAAAGTTGCCTGGCCATCCACGCTATATATACACGCCTGGCGGATCTGCTCGAGGATT
GCCTACGCGTGGGCTTGATCCACCAACCAACGCTCGCCAAATAAGCTTCTGTTAATAGATCAAAAATCAT
CGCTTCGCTGATTAATTACCCCAGAAATAAGGCTAAAAAACTAATCGCATTATCATCCTATGGTTGTTAA
TTTGATTCGTTAATTTGAAGGTTTGTGGGGCCAGGTTACTGCCAATTTTTCCTCTTCATAACCATAAAAG
CTAGTATTGTAGAATCTTTATTGTTCGGAGCAGTGCGGCGCGAGGCACATCTGCGTTTCAGGAACGCGAC
CGGTGAAGACGAGGACGCACGGAGGAGAGTCTTCCGTCGGAGGGCTGTCGCCCGCTCGGCGGCTTCTAAT
CCGTACTATTAATTAAGGGGCGCGCCAAGGATCCCGGAGCTCCAGCTTTTGTTCCCTTTAGTGAGGGTTA
ATTGCGCGCTTGGCGTAATCATGGTCATAGCTGTTTCCTGTGTGAAATTGTTATCCGCTCACAATTCCAC
ACAACATACGAGCCGGAAGCA
